Addgene plasmid #1467: pPD8_02
Purpose: (Empty Backbone)
Depositing lab: Andrew Fire. Depositing organization: Carnegie Institution for Science.
Backbone
  Vector backbone: Unknown
  Backbone size (bp): 6096
  Vector type: Worm Expression
Growth in bacteria
  Bacterial resistance: Ampicillin, 100 μg/mL
  Growth temperature: 37°C
  Growth strain: DH5alpha
  Copy number: Unknown
Gene/Insert
  Gene/Insert name: None
  Tag / fusion protein: SV40NLS, lacZN, lacZC
  Cloning method: Restriction Enzyme
Terms and licenses: Academic/Nonprofit Terms; Industry Terms: Not Available to Industry
Depositor comments: See Fire Lab Vector Kit Documentation 1995. Fire Lab Miniprep Number pPD8.02, Ligation number NONE.
How to cite: pPD8_02 was a gift from Andrew Fire (Addgene plasmid # 1467 ; http://n2t.net/addgene:1467 ; RRID:Addgene_1467)
