[The description below was written by a language model from this plasmid's Addgene catalogue record and pLannotate feature annotations shown in this document.]
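Description:
pPD8_02 is a 6,096 bp empty-backbone plasmid catalogued as a worm expression vector, part of a 1995 vector kit of C. elegans reporter plasmids. The parental backbone is recorded as unknown, but the annotated features point to a pUC/pBR322-type bacterial plasmid. It carries a ColE1/pMB1-family origin of replication, a β-lactamase gene (AmpR) for ampicillin selection in E. coli, and short remnants of the pBR322 bom and rop regions. A tRNA-like element is annotated within the split AmpR promoter region upstream of bla; the record does not explain its role.

The payload is a promoterless lacZ reporter. A fragment of the pUC18/19 multiple cloning site sits just upstream of a roughly 3 kb β-galactosidase coding sequence, and the catalogue lists SV40 NLS, lacZN and lacZC as tag or fusion components. This indicates that the reporter is meant to be a nuclear-localised β-galactosidase, although the NLS itself was not picked up as a separate feature. A short fragment matching E. coli trpS lies directly before lacZ and appears to form part of the N-terminal leader of the fusion. The bacterial lac promoter, operator, CAP binding site and a lacI fragment lie upstream of the cloning site, as in pUC vectors. No worm promoter or 3' UTR is annotated.

No insert is present. The arrangement suggests use for restriction cloning of candidate C. elegans promoter or gene fragments upstream of lacZ, giving transcriptional or translational fusions whose expression pattern can be scored by β-galactosidase staining, with nuclear localisation helping to identify the expressing cells. The record itself gives no further detail on intended use beyond pointing to the kit documentation.
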