Features (pLannotate 1.2.2; 14 found; start..end, strand, type, name):
     18..68      -  misc_feature   MCS (fragment): pUC18/19 multiple cloning site
    103..186     +  CDS            trpS (fragment): SYW_ECOLI - Experimental evidence at protein level: Swiss-Prot protein existence level 1. Catalyzes the attachment of tryptophan to tRNA(Trp). Amino acylates tRNA(Trp) with both L- and D-tryptophan, although D-tryptophan is a poor substrate (PubMed:10918062). From Escherichia coli (strain K12).
    193..3240    +  CDS            lacZ: β-galactosidase; lacZ
   3278..3377    -  misc_feature   bom (fragment): basis of mobility region from pBR322
   3479..3514    -  CDS            rop (fragment): Rop protein, which maintains plasmids at low copy number; rop
   3609..3697    +  promoter       AmpR promoter (fragment): bla
   3972..4043    -  ncRNA          tRNA: Accession: RF00005 - tRNA
   4063..4079    +  promoter       AmpR promoter (fragment): bla
   4080..4940    +  CDS            AmpR: β-lactamase; bla; confers resistance to ampicillin, carbenicillin, and related antibiotics
   5111..5699    +  rep_origin     ori: high-copy-number ColE1/pMB1/pBR322/pUC origin of replication
   5882..5974    +  CDS            lacI (fragment): lac repressor; lacI; The lac repressor binds to the lac operator to inhibit transcription in E. coli. This inhibition can be relieved by adding lactose or isopropyl-β-D-thiogalactopyranoside (IPTG).
   5987..6008    +  protein_bind   CAP binding site: CAP binding activates transcription in the presence of cAMP. E. coli catabolite activator protein
   6023..6053    +  promoter       lac promoter: promoter for the E. coli lac operon
   6061..6077    +  protein_bind   lac operator: The lac repressor binds to the lac operator to inhibit transcription in E. coli. This inhibition can be relieved by adding lactose or isopropyl-β-D-thiogalactopyranoside (IPTG). lac repressor encoded by lacI
>Addgene plasmid #1467 | pPD8_02 | depositor full sequence | sequence record 78 | Author sequence
ATGACCATGATTACGCCAAGCTTGCATGCCTGCAGGTCGACTCTAGAGGATCCCCGGGTACCGAGCTCAG
AAAAAATGACTGCTCCAAAGAAGAAGCGTAAGGTACCGGTGGGTGAAGACCAGAAACAGCACCTCGAACT
GAGCCGCGATATTGCCCAGCGTTTCAACGCGCTGTATGGCGAGATCGATCCCGTCGTTTTACAACGTCGT
GACTGGGAAAACCCTGGCGTTACCCAACTTAATCGCCTTGCAGCACATCCCCCTTTCGCCAGCTGGCGTA
ATAGCGAAGAGGCCCGCACCGATCGCCCTTCCCAACAGTTGCGCAGCCTGAATGGCGAATGGCGCTTTGC
CTGGTTTCCGGCACCAGAAGCGGTGCCGGAAAGCTGGCTGGAGTGCGATCTTCCTGAGGCCGATACTGTC
GTCGTCCCCTCAAACTGGCAGATGCACGGTTACGATGCGCCCATCTACACCAACGTGACCTATCCCATTA
CGGTCAATCCGCCGTTTGTTCCCACGGAGAATCCGACGGGTTGTTACTCGCTCACATTTAATGTTGATGA
AAGCTGGCTACAGGAAGGCCAGACGCGAATTATTTTTGATGGCGTTAACTCGGCGTTTCATCTGTGGTGC
AACGGGCGCTGGGTCGGTTACGGCCAGGACAGTCGTTTGCCGTCTGAATTTGACCTGAGCGCATTTTTAC
GCGCCGGAGAAAACCGCCTCGCGGTGATGGTGCTGCGCTGGAGTGACGGCAGTTATCTGGAAGATCAGGA
TATGTGGCGGATGAGCGGCATTTTCCGTGACGTCTCGTTGCTGCATAAACCGACTACACAAATCAGCGAT
TTCCATGTTGCCACTCGCTTTAATGATGATTTCAGCCGCGCTGTACTGGAGGCTGAAGTTCAGATGTGCG
GCGAGTTGCGTGACTACCTACGGGTAACAGTTTCTTTATGGCAGGGTGAAACGCAGGTCGCCAGCGGCAC
CGCGCCTTTCGGCGGTGAAATTATCGATGAGCGTGGTGGTTATGCCGATCGCGTCACACTACGTCTGAAC
GTCGAAAACCCGAAACTGTGGAGCGCCGAAATCCCGAATCTCTATCGTGCGGTGGTTGAACTGCACACCG
CCGACGGCACGCTGATTGAAGCAGAAGCCTGCGATGTCGGTTTCCGCGAGGTGCGGATTGAAAATGGTCT
GCTGCTGCTGAACGGCAAGCCGTTGCTGATTCGAGGCGTTAACCGTCACGAGCATCATCCTCTGCATGGT
CAGGTCATGGATGAGCAGACGATGGTGCAGGATATCCTGCTGATGAAGCAGAACAACTTTAACGCCGTGC
GCTGTTCGCATTATCCGAACCATCCGCTGTGGTACACGCTGTGCGACCGCTACGGCCTGTATGTGGTGGA
TGAAGCCAATATTGAAACCCACGGCATGGTGCCAATGAATCGTCTGACCGATGATCCGCGCTGGCTACCG
GCGATGAGCGAACGCGTAACGCGAATGGTGCAGCGCGATCGTAATCACCCGAGTGTGATCATCTGGTCGC
TGGGGAATGAATCAGGCCACGGCGCTAATCACGACGCGCTGTATCGCTGGATCAAATCTGTCGATCCTTC
CCGCCCGGTGCAGTATGAAGGCGGCGGAGCCGACACCACGGCCACCGATATTATTTGCCCGATGTACGCG
CGCGTGGATGAAGACCAGCCCTTCCCGGCTGTGCCGAAATGGTCCATCAAAAAATGGCTTTCGCTACCTG
GAGAGACGCGCCCGCTGATCCTTTGCGAATACGCCCACGCGATGGGTAACAGTCTTGGCGGTTTCGCTAA
ATACTGGCAGGCGTTTCGTCAGTATCCCCGTTTACAGGGCGGCTTCGTCTGGGACTGGGTGGATCAGTCG
CTGATTAAATATGATGAAAACGGCAACCCGTGGTCGGCTTACGGCGGTGATTTTGGCGATACGCCGAACG
ATCGCCAGTTCTGTATGAACGGTCTGGTCTTTGCCGACCGCACGCCGCATCCAGCGCTGACGGAAGCAAA
ACACCAGCAGCAGTTTTTCCAGTTCCGTTTATCCGGGCAAACCATCGAAGTGACCAGCGAATACCTGTTC
CGTCATAGCGATAACGAGCTCCTGCACTGGATGGTGGCGCTGGATGGTAAGCCGCTGGCAAGCGGTGAAG
TGCCTCTGGATGTCGCTCCACAAGGTAAACAGTTGATTGAACTGCCTGAACTACCGCAGCCGGAGAGCGC
CGGGCAACTCTGGCTCACAGTACGCGTAGTGCAACCGAACGCGACCGCATGGTCAGAAGCCGGGCACATC
AGCGCCTGGCAGCAGTGGCGTCTGGCGGAAAACCTCAGTGTGACGCTCCCCGCCGCGTCCCACGCCATCC
CGCATCTGACCACCAGCGAAATGGATTTTTGCATCGAGCTGGGTAATAAGCGTTGGCAATTTAACCGCCA
GTCAGGCTTTCTTTCACAGATGTGGATTGGCGATAAAAAACAACTGCTGACGCCGCTGCGCGATCAGTTC
ACCCGTGCACCGCTGGATAACGACATTGGCGTAAGTGAAGCGACCCGCATTGACCCTAACGCCTGGGTCG
AACGCTGGAAGGCGGCGGGCCATTACCAGGCCGAAGCAGCGTTGTTGCAGTGCACGGCAGATACACTTGC
TGATGCGGTGCTGATTACGACCGCTCACGCGTGGCAGCATCAGGGGAAAACCTTATTTATCAGCCGGAAA
ACCTACCGGATTGATGGTAGTGGTCAAATGGCGATTACCGTTGATGTTGAAGTGGCGAGCGATACACCGC
ATCCGGCGCGGATTGGCCTGAACTGCCAGCTGGCGCAGGTAGCAGAGCGGGTAAACTGGCTCGGATTAGG
GCCGCAAGAAAACTATCCCGACCGCCTTACTGCCGCCTGTTTTGACCGCTGGGATCTGCCATTGTCAGAC
ATGTATACCCCGTACGTCTTCCCGAGCGAAAACGGTCTGCGCTGCGGGACGCGCGAATTGAATTATGGCC
CACACCAGTGGCGCGGCGACTTCCAGTTCAACATCAGCCGCTACAGTCAACAGCAACTGATGGAAACCAG
CCATCGCCATCTGCTGCACGCGGAAGAAGGCACATGGCTGAATATCGACGGTTTCCATATGGGGATTGGT
GGCGACGACTCCTGGAGCCCGTCAGTATCGGCGGAATTCCAACTGAGCGCCGGTCGCTACCATTACCAAC
TTGTCTGGTGTCAAAAATAATAGGCCTACTAGTCGGCCGTACGGGCCCTTAAGGCCGCCTGATGCGGTAT
TTTCTCCTTACGCATCTGTGCGGTATTTCACACCGCATATGGTGCACTCTCAGTACAATCTGCTCTGATG
CCGCATAGTTAAGCCAGCCCCGACACCCGCCAACACCCGCTGACGCGCCCTGACGGGCTTGTCTGCTCCC
GGCATCCGCTTACAGACAAGCTGTGACCGTCTCCGGGAGCTGCATGTGTCAGAGGTTTTCACCGTCATCA
CCGAAACGCGCGAGACGAAAGGGCCTCGTGATACGCCTATTTTTATAGGTTAATGTCATGATAATAATGG
TTTCTTAGACGTCAGGTGGCACTTTTCGGGGAAATGTGCGCGGAACCCCTATTTGTTTATTTTTCTAAAT
ACATTCAAATATGTATCCGCTCATGAGACAATAACCCTGATAAATGCTTCAATAATACAATTTTCAGAAT
ACGTTTTTTGTGGGCTTGGGTATATTGTTTTTAATGTTATACTTGCAGTCGTGAAATTTGATTTTCAAAT
TTGTAGAAAAATCAAGAAAATAATTGCAACATTCGCTTGTGTCAAAAACCAATTTCAACAAATTTTCGTG
TGAGAAATACATTACCAGAAGGCATTTTTTCACACGATTAGCATTTTGGACTACTTTATTAAATTTTTGC
GTGTAATTTTGAATTAAATTGTATTATATTACTACTTAAAAAACAAAAAATTTGACCACTGAGCGGATCG
AACGCCCAACCTTTCGATCTAGAGTCGAACGCGCTACCATTGCGCCAAGCAGTCATGTTATTCTCTCTTG
TCATTGAAAAAGGAAGAGTATGAGTATTCAACATTTCCGTGTCGCCCTTATTCCCTTTTTTGCGGCATTT
TGCCTTCCTGTTTTTGCTCACCCAGAAACGCTGGTGAAAGTAAAAGATGCTGAAGATCAGTTGGGTGCAC
GAGTGGGTTACATCGAACTGGATCTCAACAGCGGTAAGATCCTTGAGAGTTTTCGCCCCGAAGAACGTTT
TCCAATGATGAGCACTTTTAAAGTTCTGCTATGTGGCGCGGTATTATCCCGTATTGACGCCGGGCAAGAG
CAACTCGGTCGCCGCATACACTATTCTCAGAATGACTTGGTTGAGTACTCACCAGTCACAGAAAAGCATC
TTACGGATGGCATGACAGTAAGAGAATTATGCAGTGCTGCCATAACCATGAGTGATAACACTGCGGCCAA
CTTACTTCTGACAACGATCGGAGGACCGAAGGAGCTAACCGCTTTTTTGCACAACATGGGGGATCATGTA
ACTCGCCTTGATCGTTGGGAACCGGAGCTGAATGAAGCCATACCAAACGACGAGCGTGACACCACGATGC
CTGTAGCAATGGCAACAACGTTGCGCAAACTATTAACTGGCGAACTACTTACTCTAGCTTCCCGGCAACA
ATTAATAGACTGGATGGAGGCGGATAAAGTTGCAGGACCACTTCTGCGCTCGGCCCTTCCGGCTGGCTGG
TTTATTGCTGATAAATCTGGAGCCGGTGAGCGTGGGTCTCGCGGTATCATTGCAGCACTGGGGCCAGATG
GTAAGCCCTCCCGTATCGTAGTTATCTACACGACGGGGAGTCAGGCAACTATGGATGAACGAAATAGACA
GATCGCTGAGATAGGTGCCTCACTGATTAAGCATTGGTAACTGTCAGACCAAGTTTACTCATATATACTT
TAGATTGATTTAAAACTTCATTTTTAATTTAAAAGGATCTAGGTGAAGATCCTTTTTGATAATCTCATGA
CCAAAATCCCTTAACGTGAGTTTTCGTTCCACTGAGCGTCAGACCCCGTAGAAAAGATCAAAGGATCTTC
TTGAGATCCTTTTTTTCTGCGCGTAATCTGCTGCTTGCAAACAAAAAAACCACCGCTACCAGCGGTGGTT
TGTTTGCCGGATCAAGAGCTACCAACTCTTTTTCCGAAGGTAACTGGCTTCAGCAGAGCGCAGATACCAA
ATACTGTCCTTCTAGTGTAGCCGTAGTTAGGCCACCACTTCAAGAACTCTGTAGCACCGCCTACATACCT
CGCTCTGCTAATCCTGTTACCAGTGGCTGCTGCCAGTGGCGATAAGTCGTGTCTTACCGGGTTGGACTCA
AGACGATAGTTACCGGATAAGGCGCAGCGGTCGGGCTGAACGGGGGGTTCGTGCACACAGCCCAGCTTGG
AGCGAACGACCTACACCGAACTGAGATACCTACAGCGTGAGCTATGAGAAAGCGCCACGCTTCCCGAAGG
GAGAAAGGCGGACAGGTATCCGGTAAGCGGCAGGGTCGGAACAGGAGAGCGCACGAGGGAGCTTCCAGGG
GGAAACGCCTGGTATCTTTATAGTCCTGTCGGGTTTCGCCACCTCTGACTTGAGCGTCGATTTTTGTGAT
GCTCGTCAGGGGGGCGGAGCCTATGGAAAAACGCCAGCAACGCGGCCTTTTTACGGTTCCTGGCCTTTTG
CTGGCCTTTTGCTCACATGTTCTTTCCTGCGTTATCCCCTGATTCTGTGGATAACCGTATTACCGCCTTT
GAGTGAGCTGATACCGCTCGCCGCAGCCGAACGACCGAGCGCAGCGAGTCAGTGAGCGAGGAAGCGGAAG
AGCGCCCAATACGCAAACCGCCTCTCCCCGCGCGTTGGCCGATTCATTAATGCAGCTGGCACGACAGGTT
TCCCGACTGGAAAGCGGGCAGTGAGCGCAACGCAATTAATGTGAGTTAGCTCACTCATTAGGCACCCCAG
GCTTTACACTTTATGCTTCCGGCTCGTATGTTGTGTGGAATTGTGAGCGGATAACAATTTCACACAGGAA
ACAGCT
