>Addgene plasmid #1467 | pPD8_02 | addgene partial sequence | sequence record 16607 | 1467_m13reverse
CNNANAAAGAGTNGAGAGGGCGATTTTNNAATTCNANCGGTCANTNNNTGGTGANATCACANNTGNGGGG
GGGCCCACCCCTTTATNCNCNTNCTTNAGATGAGCTTTTTGTTNCTNCGCCCCGCNNNGTANNAGNGGAG
TGAATGAATGGTCCCNACNNGNGGCNCGACATNATATCAGTGNCCCCCCNNGGAGCATGNGNGCNNAAAA
NTNCCCAATNTGGTGTGGTNGTCCGACCTGACNACAACANCCTTCNAGCGNTATNANCNNNNNGCCGCGG
GCANNAATNNNCCTNCATNCTNNCTCGTGGNTGNCGNGAGAGNGNCTNAGNTNNTNGGNNGCNNCTANCG
CAATGTAAGNNACNATCTAGGNCGGCGCTTGGTNTGTTNGNTATNTANGAGANNAGNACCGNGCGGGAAC
TGGTNCGGCTCTNGNNNTTNTNNNAAGANCNATNAGTTNATCNNTCTCNTTGNNATCNTTCNGCNCAAGC
TAACTNTNATCTTACTGANCGNTGGTNNGGCNGNTCTCGNNTCTNNNTNTCNNNTCCCTNATNNAATAGT
CNGAGANATNANTTAANTTGNNAAGCCCNTCNCACTGAGATCCCNGNNGNNACTNCCCNCAANNCNNCAN
ANTGTANGNCNTNTGGACGCNNNNTAANCCGTACNNANTAGTNAANCNTNANTGATNANATTTGTGTGNT
NNNCGNATTCTCCNCNTTNNTTAAANCAATGATGGCCNCCTANGTAANCNACCNGTANANGGAAANCGNN
AGAGNTNNTNNCANNNGCAGGACGGCTNTTTANNNNNCCTGTNNNCNCGNCCNATNGTTNCCNGTNGTAC
TNNTCNNACNTNGTATTNNNNACNATNCCTNTAGGNAGTNAGNTATTANCAACNTNNATNTNCCTNNNCC
ANANANCNCNNGACNNCNNNCCCCNTTTTNNAAACCCNCANGNGACCAANCCCCNCNTTTGNNAAANGNG
NNNGGCCGAAAAANNCNTTNNACAAANNCCNNNCTNACCGGNATNNGGTNNACTTTTTCNANATGATTGG
NATANNTGTGACCCGTTNAANGCTATNNNCCCCNNACCNAATTNAAACCNTTGNATNCGGGACGNGANCC
CTCTNCCNGGCNTNNATANGGGGNCNANNNNNNGCNCTNNNCNAANNGTCTTTCCCTCCNACNNAAAAAN
NNNTNTCCNGGNNCAGCNNGAGAGGANGGGCCCCCCNNCCNNNAAGGCCNAAATNTTNCTCCCCNCNTGN
CNCATANNNACAGANNGTTACNCCCNGTCATNAANANNGGGAGGCNNTNTAACNNNCNNCTNNNNNCCAA
TANCCGNTNAANGANCCAATNNNCCCGGTNGGTTCCACGCCGNTNAATNNTNNNACNGGNCTTTAGNCTC
TCCCNCCCNNCTGNGNANGAANAAAACGNCGCTTNTNTNTANACTCTCGGANCGCCNNNNTTNTNTTTNT
NTNGCNCGNTANNCGCNCGANGTATTNNNNNCNGNTATCTCCACNGTCGATNNGGNNTCTNTTAGAGTGC
NCNGTNANAACTNGTTNNNCTTNCGNNTCNGATGACAAACATATNGGCGCNTNAGTNCTCNGGGNGCNAN
ACCANNTACNGCNCTCTCNNCTCTACANTCNNNGTNTGG
